Addgene plasmid #123114: pDEST-CMV GFP-LC3B WT
Purpose: Expresses EGFP-LC3B wild-type in mammalian cells. Fluorescent reporter for autophagosomes.
Depositing lab: Robin Ketteler. Depositing organization: University College London. Publication: Redundancy of human ATG4 protease isoforms in autophagy and LC3/GABARAP processing revealed in cells. Agrotis A, Pengo N, Burden JJ, Ketteler R. Autophagy. 2019 Jan 21. doi: 10.1080/15548627.2019.1569925. PubMed 30661429.
Backbone
  Vector backbone: pDEST-CMV-N-EGFP
  Backbone size w/o insert (bp): 6052
  Vector type: Mammalian Expression
  Selectable markers: Neomycin (select with G418)
Growth in bacteria
  Bacterial resistance: Ampicillin, 100 μg/mL
  Growth temperature: 37°C
  Growth strain: DH5alpha
  Copy number: High Copy
Gene/Insert
  Gene/Insert name: Microtubule-associated proteins 1A/1B light chain 3B
  Species: H. sapiens (human)
  Insert size (bp): 378
  GenBank ID: NM_022818.4
  Entrez Gene: MAP1LC3B (a.k.a. ATG8F, LC3B, MAP1A/1BLC3, MAP1LC3B-a)
  Promoter: CMV
  Tag / fusion protein: EGFP (N terminal on backbone)
  Cloning method: Gateway Cloning
  Sequencing primers: 5′ EGFP C F; 3′ BGH Reverse
Terms and licenses: Academic/Nonprofit Terms; Industry Terms: Not Available to Industry
How to cite: pDEST-CMV GFP-LC3B WT was a gift from Robin Ketteler (Addgene plasmid # 123114 ; http://n2t.net/addgene:123114 ; RRID:Addgene_123114)
