[The description below was written by a language model from this plasmid's Addgene catalogue record and pLannotate feature annotations shown in this document.]
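Description:
pDEST-CMV GFP-LC3B WT is a mammalian expression plasmid built by Gateway recombination into the pDEST-CMV-N-EGFP destination backbone. It is maintained in E. coli through a high-copy ColE1/pUC-type origin and an ampicillin resistance gene (β-lactamase under its own promoter). An f1 phage origin is also present, along with small remnants of lac regulatory sequence and a pBR322 bom fragment that have no evident role in the construct's function. For selection in mammalian cells, an SV40 enhancer/early promoter drives the neomycin phosphotransferase gene, terminated by an SV40 polyadenylation signal, allowing G418 selection of stable transfectants.

The payload is a fusion of EGFP to the N terminus of wild-type human MAP1LC3B (LC3B). Transcription comes from the human cytomegalovirus immediate-early enhancer and promoter and ends at the bovine growth hormone polyadenylation signal. The LC3B coding sequence is flanked by attB1 and attB2 sites, the scars of the Gateway reaction that placed it in the vector, so the attB1 site lies between EGFP and LC3B and is presumably translated as a short linker. LC3B is a ubiquitin-like modifier that becomes associated with forming autophagosome membranes. Placing the tag at the N terminus leaves the C terminus free for the proteolytic processing that LC3B undergoes.

The construct is intended as a fluorescent reporter for autophagosomes in mammalian cells. It was deposited alongside work on the redundancy of human ATG4 protease isoforms in LC3/GABARAP processing, and the "WT" designation suggests it serves as the wild-type reference, although the record does not list any related mutant constructs.
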