Features (pLannotate 1.2.2; 21 found; start..end, strand, type, name):
     30..82      -  misc_feature   bom (fragment): basis of mobility region from pBR322
    237..616     +  enhancer       CMV enhancer: human cytomegalovirus immediate early enhancer
    617..820     +  promoter       CMV promoter: human cytomegalovirus (CMV) immediate early promoter
    860..1576    +  CDS            EGFP: EGFP is a basic (constitutively fluorescent) green fluorescent protein published in 1996, derived from Aequorea victoria. It is reported to be a rapidly-maturing weak dimer with moderate acid sensitivity.
   1598..1622    +  protein_bind   attB1: mutant version of attB; recombination site for the Gateway® BP reaction BP Clonase™
   1625..1999    +  CDS            MAP1LC3B: MLP3B_HUMAN - Also known as MAP1ALC3. Experimental evidence at protein level: Swiss-Prot protein existence level 1. Ubiquitin-like modifier involved in formation of autophagosomal vacuoles (autophagosomes). Plays a role in mitophagy which contributes to regulate mitochondrial quantity and quality by eliminating the mitochondria to a basal level to fulfill cellular energy requirements and preventing excess ROS production (PubMed:28017329). While LC3s are involved in elongation of the phagophore membrane, the GABARAP/GATE-16 subfamily is essential for a later stage in autophagosome maturation. P
   2004..2028    -  protein_bind   attB2: mutant version of attB; recombination site for the Gateway® BP reaction BP Clonase™
   2066..2290    +  polyA_signal   bGH poly(A) signal: bovine growth hormone polyadenylation signal
   2294..2315    +  promoter       SV40 promoter (fragment): SV40 enhancer and early promoter
   2336..2764    +  rep_origin     f1 ori (sequence partly withheld): f1 bacteriophage origin of replication; arrow indicates direction of (+) strand synthesis
   2778..3107    +  promoter       SV40 promoter: SV40 enhancer and early promoter
   3174..3965    +  CDS            neo: KKA2_KLEPN - Also known as kan, nptII. Experimental evidence at protein level: Swiss-Prot protein existence level 1. Resistance to kanamycin, neomycin, paromomycin, ribostamycin, butirosin and gentamicin B. From Klebsiella pneumoniae.
   3989..4147    +  CDS            ble (fragment): BLE_KLEPN - Experimental evidence at protein level: Swiss-Prot protein existence level 1. Binding protein with a strong affinity to the bleomycin family of antibiotics. Binds to CL990; an antimitotic-antibiotic compound. From Klebsiella pneumoniae.
   4142..4263    +  polyA_signal   SV40 poly(A) signal: SV40 polyadenylation signal
   4336..4352    -  protein_bind   lac operator: The lac repressor binds to the lac operator to inhibit transcription in E. coli. This inhibition can be relieved by adding lactose or isopropyl-β-D-thiogalactopyranoside (IPTG). lac repressor encoded by lacI
   4360..4390    -  promoter       lac promoter: promoter for the E. coli lac operon
   4405..4426    -  protein_bind   CAP binding site: CAP binding activates transcription in the presence of cAMP. E. coli catabolite activator protein
   4439..4531    -  CDS            lacI (fragment): lac repressor; lacI; The lac repressor binds to the lac operator to inhibit transcription in E. coli. This inhibition can be relieved by adding lactose or isopropyl-β-D-thiogalactopyranoside (IPTG).
   4714..5302    -  rep_origin     ori: high-copy-number ColE1/pMB1/pBR322/pUC origin of replication
   5473..6333    -  CDS            AmpR: β-lactamase; bla; confers resistance to ampicillin, carbenicillin, and related antibiotics
   6334..6438    -  promoter       AmpR promoter: bla
>Addgene plasmid #123114 | pDEST-CMV GFP-LC3B WT | addgene full sequence | sequence record 244025 | Addgene NGS Result
TCGACGGATCGGGAGATCTCCCGATCCCCTATGGTGCACTCTCAGTACAATCTGCTCTGATGCCGCATAG
TTAAGCCAGTATCTGCTCCCTGCTTGTGTGTTGGAGGTCGCTGAGTAGTGCGCGAGCAAAATTTAAGCTA
CAACAAGGCAAGGCTTGACCGACAATTGCATGAAGAATCTGCTTAGGGTTAGGCGTTTTGCGCTGCTTCG
CGATGTACGGGCCAGATATACGCGTTGACATTGATTATTGACTAGTTATTAATAGTAATCAATTACGGGG
TCATTAGTTCATAGCCCATATATGGAGTTCCGCGTTACATAACTTACGGTAAATGGCCCGCCTGGCTGAC
CGCCCAACGACCCCCGCCCATTGACGTCAATAATGACGTATGTTCCCATAGTAACGCCAATAGGGACTTT
CCATTGACGTCAATGGGTGGAGTATTTACGGTAAACTGCCCACTTGGCAGTACATCAAGTGTATCATATG
CCAAGTACGCCCCCTATTGACGTCAATGACGGTAAATGGCCCGCCTGGCATTATGCCCAGTACATGACCT
TATGGGACTTTCCTACTTGGCAGTACATCTACGTATTAGTCATCGCTATTACCATGGTGATGCGGTTTTG
GCAGTACATCAATGGGCGTGGATAGCGGTTTGACTCACGGGGATTTCCAAGTCTCCACCCCATTGACGTC
AATGGGAGTTTGTTTTGGCACCAAAATCAACGGGACTTTCCAAAATGTCGTAACAACTCCGCCCCATTGA
CGCAAATGGGCGGTAGGCGTGTACGGTGGGAGGTCTATATAAGCAGAGCTCGTTTAGTGAACCGTCAGAA
TTGATCTGGTACCGCCACCATGGTGAGCAAGGGCGAGGAGCTGTTCACCGGGGTGGTGCCCATCCTGGTC
GAGCTGGACGGCGACGTAAACGGCCACAAGTTCAGCGTGTCCGGCGAGGGCGAGGGCGATGCCACCTACG
GCAAGCTGACCCTGAAGTTCATCTGCACCACCGGCAAGCTGCCCGTGCCCTGGCCCACCCTCGTGACCAC
CCTGACCTACGGCGTGCAGTGCTTCAGCCGCTACCCCGACCACATGAAGCAGCACGACTTCTTCAAGTCC
GCCATGCCCGAAGGCTACGTCCAGGAGCGCACCATCTTCTTCAAGGACGACGGCAACTACAAGACCCGCG
CCGAGGTGAAGTTCGAGGGCGACACCCTGGTGAACCGCATCGAGCTGAAGGGCATCGACTTCAAGGAGGA
CGGCAACATCCTGGGGCACAAGCTGGAGTACAACTACAACAGCCACAACGTCTATATCATGGCCGACAAG
CAGAAGAACGGCATCAAGGTGAACTTCAAGATCCGCCACAACATCGAGGACGGCAGCGTGCAGCTCGCCG
ACCACTACCAGCAGAACACCCCCATCGGCGACGGCCCCGTGCTGCTGCCCGACAACCACTACCTGAGCAC
CCAGTCCGCCCTGAGCAAAGACCCCAACGAGAAGCGCGATCACATGGTCCTGCTGGAGTTCGTGACCGCC
GCCGGGATCACTCACGGCATGGACGAGCTCTACAAAAGCGGTTCCGGACCGGATCAAACAAGTTTGTACA
AAAAAGCAGGCTTAATGCCGTCGGAGAAGACCTTCAAGCAGCGGCGCACCTTCGAACAAAGAGTAGAAGA
TGTCCGACTTATTCGAGAGCAGCATCCAACCAAAATCCCGGTGATAATAGAACGATACAAGGGTGAGAAG
CAGCTTCCTGTTCTGGATAAAACAAAGTTCCTTGTACCTGACCATGTCAACATGAGTGAGCTCATCAAGA
TAATTAGAAGGCGCTTACAGCTCAATGCTAATCAGGCCTTCTTCCTGTTGGTGAACGGACACAGCATGGT
CAGCGTCTCCACACCAATCTCAGAGGTGTATGAGAGTGAGAAAGATGAAGATGGATTCCTGTACATGGTC
TATGCCTCCCAGGAGACGTTCGGGATGAAATTGTCAGTGTAATACCCAGCTTTCTTGTACAAAGTGGTGA
TAATTAATTAAGATAAACCCGCTGATCAGCCTCGACTGTGCCTTCTAGTTGCCAGCCATCTGTTGTTTGC
CCCTCCCCCGTGCCTTCCTTGACCCTGGAAGGTGCCACTCCCACTGTCCTTTCCTAATAAAATGAGGAAA
TTGCATCGCATTGTCTGAGTAGGTGTCATTCTATTCTGGGGGGTGGGGTGGGGCAGGACAGCAAGGGGGA
GGATTGGGAAGACAATAGCAGGCATGCTGGGGATGCGGTGGGCTCTATGGCTTCTGAGGCGGAAAGAACC
AGCTGGGGCTCTAGGGGGTATCCCC
[124 nt withheld, positions 2336-2459]
C
[91 nt withheld, positions 2461-2551]
A
[49 nt withheld, positions 2553-2601]
CCTTTGACGTTGGAGTCCACGTTCTTT
[37 nt withheld, positions 2629-2665]
ACCCTATCTCGGTCTATTCTTTTGATTTATAAGGGATTTTGCCGATTTCGGCCTATTGGTTAAAAAATGA
GCTGATTTAACAAAAATTTAACGCGAATTAATTCTGTGGAATGTGTGTCAGTTAGGGTGTGGAAAGTCCC
CAGGCTCCCCAGCAGGCAGAAGTATGCAAAGCATGCATCTCAATTAGTCAGCAACCAGGTGTGGAAAGTC
CCCAGGCTCCCCAGCAGGCAGAAGTATGCAAAGCATGCATCTCAATTAGTCAGCAACCATAGTCCCGCCC
CTAACTCCGCCCATCCCGCCCCTAACTCCGCCCAGTTCCGCCCATTCTCCGCCCCATGGCTGACTAATTT
TTTTTATTTATGCAGAGGCCGAGGCCGCCTCTGCCTCTGAGCTATTCCAGAAGTAGTGAGGAGGCTTTTT
TGGAGGCCTAGGCTTTTGCAAAAAGCTCCCGGGAGCTTGTATATCCATTTTCGGATCTGATCAAGAGACA
GGATGAGGATCGTTTCGCATGATTGAACAAGATGGATTGCACGCAGGTTCTCCGGCCGCTTGGGTGGAGA
GGCTATTCGGCTATGACTGGGCACAACAGACAATCGGCTGCTCTGATGCCGCCGTGTTCCGGCTGTCAGC
GCAGGGGCGCCCGGTTCTTTTTGTCAAGACCGACCTGTCCGGTGCCCTGAATGAACTGCAGGACGAGGCA
GCGCGGCTATCGTGGCTGGCCACGACGGGCGTTCCTTGCGCAGCTGTGCTCGACGTTGTCACTGAAGCGG
GAAGGGACTGGCTGCTATTGGGCGAAGTGCCGGGGCAGGATCTCCTGTCATCTCACCTTGCTCCTGCCGA
GAAAGTATCCATCATGGCTGATGCAATGCGGCGGCTGCATACGCTTGATCCGGCTACCTGCCCATTCGAC
CACCAAGCGAAACATCGCATCGAGCGAGCACGTACTCGGATGGAAGCCGGTCTTGTCGATCAGGATGATC
TGGACGAAGAGCATCAGGGGCTCGCGCCAGCCGAACTGTTCGCCAGGCTCAAGGCGCGCATGCCCGACGG
CGAGGATCTCGTCGTGACCCATGGCGATGCCTGCTTGCCGAATATCATGGTGGAAAATGGCCGCTTTTCT
GGATTCATCGACTGTGGCCGGCTGGGTGTGGCGGACCGCTATCAGGACATAGCGTTGGCTACCCGTGATA
TTGCTGAAGAGCTTGGCGGCGAATGGGCTGACCGCTTCCTCGTGCTTTACGGTATCGCCGCTCCCGATTC
GCAGCGCATCGCCTTCTATCGCCTTCTTGACGAGTTCTTCTGAGCGGGACTCTGGGGTTCGAAATGACCG
ACCAAGCGACGCCCAACCTGCCATCACGAGATTTCGATTCCACCGCCGCCTTCTATGAAAGGTTGGGCTT
CGGAATCGTTTTCCGGGACGCCGGCTGGATGATCCTCCAGCGCGGGGATCTCATGCTGGAGTTCTTCGCC
CACCCCAACTTGTTTATTGCAGCTTATAATGGTTACAAATAAAGCAATAGCATCACAAATTTCACAAATA
AAGCATTTTTTTCACTGCATTCTAGTTGTGGTTTGTCCAAACTCATCAATGTATCTTATCATGTCTGTAT
ACCGTCGACCTCTAGCTAGAGCTTGGCGTAATCATGGTCATAGCTGTTTCCTGTGTGAAATTGTTATCCG
CTCACAATTCCACACAACATACGAGCCGGAAGCATAAAGTGTAAAGCCTGGGGTGCCTAATGAGTGAGCT
AACTCACATTAATTGCGTTGCGCTCACTGCCCGCTTTCCAGTCGGGAAACCTGTCGTGCCAGCTGCATTA
ATGAATCGGCCAACGCGCGGGGAGAGGCGGTTTGCGTATTGGGCGCTCTTCCGCTTCCTCGCTCACTGAC
TCGCTGCGCTCGGTCGTTCGGCTGCGGCGAGCGGTATCAGCTCACTCAAAGGCGGTAATACGGTTATCCA
CAGAATCAGGGGATAACGCAGGAAAGAACATGTGAGCAAAAGGCCAGCAAAAGGCCAGGAACCGTAAAAA
GGCCGCGTTGCTGGCGTTTTTCCATAGGCTCCGCCCCCCTGACGAGCATCACAAAAATCGACGCTCAAGT
CAGAGGTGGCGAAACCCGACAGGACTATAAAGATACCAGGCGTTTCCCCCTGGAAGCTCCCTCGTGCGCT
CTCCTGTTCCGACCCTGCCGCTTACCGGATACCTGTCCGCCTTTCTCCCTTCGGGAAGCGTGGCGCTTTC
TCATAGCTCACGCTGTAGGTATCTCAGTTCGGTGTAGGTCGTTCGCTCCAAGCTGGGCTGTGTGCACGAA
CCCCCCGTTCAGCCCGACCGCTGCGCCTTATCCGGTAACTATCGTCTTGAGTCCAACCCGGTAAGACACG
ACTTATCGCCACTGGCAGCAGCCACTGGTAACAGGATTAGCAGAGCGAGGTATGTAGGCGGTGCTACAGA
GTTCTTGAAGTGGTGGCCTAACTACGGCTACACTAGAAGAACAGTATTTGGTATCTGCGCTCTGCTGAAG
CCAGTTACCTTCGGAAAAAGAGTTGGTAGCTCTTGATCCGGCAAACAAACCACCGCTGGTAGCGGTGGTT
TTTTTGTTTGCAAGCAGCAGATTACGCGCAGAAAAAAAGGATCTCAAGAAGATCCTTTGATCTTTTCTAC
GGGGTCTGACGCTCAGTGGAACGAAAACTCACGTTAAGGGATTTTGGTCATGAGATTATCAAAAAGGATC
TTCACCTAGATCCTTTTAAATTAAAAATGAAGTTTTAAATCAATCTAAAGTATATATGAGTAAACTTGGT
CTGACAGTTACCAATGCTTAATCAGTGAGGCACCTATCTCAGCGATCTGTCTATTTCGTTCATCCATAGT
TGCCTGACTCCCCGTCGTGTAGATAACTACGATACGGGAGGGCTTACCATCTGGCCCCAGTGCTGCAATG
ATACCGCGAGACCCACGCTCACCGGCTCCAGATTTATCAGCAATAAACCAGCCAGCCGGAAGGGCCGAGC
GCAGAAGTGGTCCTGCAACTTTATCCGCCTCCATCCAGTCTATTAATTGTTGCCGGGAAGCTAGAGTAAG
TAGTTCGCCAGTTAATAGTTTGCGCAACGTTGTTGCCATTGCTACAGGCATCGTGGTGTCACGCTCGTCG
TTTGGTATGGCTTCATTCAGCTCCGGTTCCCAACGATCAAGGCGAGTTACATGATCCCCCATGTTGTGCA
AAAAAGCGGTTAGCTCCTTCGGTCCTCCGATCGTTGTCAGAAGTAAGTTGGCCGCAGTGTTATCACTCAT
GGTTATGGCAGCACTGCATAATTCTCTTACTGTCATGCCATCCGTAAGATGCTTTTCTGTGACTGGTGAG
TACTCAACCAAGTCATTCTGAGAATAGTGTATGCGGCGACCGAGTTGCTCTTGCCCGGCGTCAATACGGG
ATAATACCGCGCCACATAGCAGAACTTTAAAAGTGCTCATCATTGGAAAACGTTCTTCGGGGCGAAAACT
CTCAAGGATCTTACCGCTGTTGAGATCCAGTTCGATGTAACCCACTCGTGCACCCAACTGATCTTCAGCA
TCTTTTACTTTCACCAGCGTTTCTGGGTGAGCAAAAACAGGAAGGCAAAATGCCGCAAAAAAGGGAATAA
GGGCGACACGGAAATGTTGAATACTCATACTCTTCCTTTTTCAATATTATTGAAGCATTTATCAGGGTTA
TTGTCTCATGAGCGGATACATATTTGAATGTATTTAGAAAAATAAACAAATAGGGGTTCCGCGCACATTT
CCCCGAAAAGTGCCACCTGACG
